Addgene plasmid #164598: pBEL2292
Purpose: Complementation plasmid for MlaD (G11F, I12F)
Depositing lab: Gira Bhabha & Damian Ekiert. Depositing organization: NYU Grossman School of Medicine. Publication: Structure of bacterial phospholipid transporter MlaFEDB with substrate bound. Coudray N, Isom GL, MacRae MR, Saiduddin MN, Bhabha G, Ekiert DC. Elife. 2020 Nov 25;9. pii: 62518. doi: 10.7554/eLife.62518. PubMed 33236984.
Backbone
  Vector backbone: pBAD-His
  Vector type: Bacterial Expression
Growth in bacteria
  Bacterial resistance: Ampicillin, 100 μg/mL
  Growth temperature: 37°C
  Growth strain: DH5alpha
  Copy number: High Copy
Gene/Insert
  Gene/Insert name: MlaFEDCB
  Species: E. coli
  Mutation: MlaF-(6xHis-MlaE)-MlaD(Gly11Phe, Ile12Phe)-MlaC-MlaB
  Cloning method: Gibson Cloning
Terms and licenses: Academic/Nonprofit Terms; Industry Terms: Not Available to Industry
How to cite: pBEL2292 was a gift from Gira Bhabha & Damian Ekiert (Addgene plasmid # 164598 ; http://n2t.net/addgene:164598 ; RRID:Addgene_164598)
