[The description below was written by a language model from this plasmid's Addgene catalogue record and pLannotate feature annotations shown in this document.]
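Description:
pBEL2292 is a bacterial expression plasmid built on the pBAD-His backbone that carries the E. coli mlaFEDCB operon with a double point mutation in MlaD (Gly11Phe, Ile12Phe). It is propagated in E. coli as a high-copy plasmid through a ColE1/pMB1-type origin and selected with ampicillin via the β-lactamase (AmpR) gene. An M13 phage origin is also present, along with non-functional remnants of the pBR322 lineage (fragments of bom, rop, the tetracycline resistance gene and its promoter).

The five genes mlaF, mlaE, mlaD, mlaC and mlaB are arranged in tandem on one strand downstream of the araBAD promoter, with the divergently oriented araC regulator supplying arabinose-responsive control, so the whole cluster is transcribed as a single arabinose-inducible unit. Transcription ends at the rrnB T1 and T2 terminators, which are preceded by a 5S rRNA segment carried over from the rrnB region. According to the record, MlaE carries a 6xHis tag, although this tag is not annotated separately in the feature table. The insert was assembled by Gibson cloning.

MlaFEDB forms an inner-membrane ABC transporter, and MlaC is a periplasmic protein thought to shuttle lipid. Together they act in a phospholipid trafficking pathway that maintains outer-membrane lipid asymmetry. MlaF provides energy coupling, MlaE is the probable translocating subunit, MlaD binds phospholipid, and MlaB supports assembly and activity. The plasmid's stated purpose is complementation. It presumably tests whether the MlaD G11F/I12F variant can restore Mla function in a deficient strain, but the record does not describe the recipient strain or the assay.
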