Features (pLannotate 1.2.2; 18 found; start..end, strand, type, name):
     10..294     +  promoter       araBAD promoter: araBAD; promoter of the L-arabinose operon of E. coli; the araC regulatory gene is transcribed in the opposite direction (Guzman et al., 1995)
    328..1134    +  CDS            mlaF: MLAF_ECOLI - Also known as yrbF. Experimental evidence at protein level: Swiss-Prot protein existence level 1. Part of the ABC transporter complex MlaFEDB, which is involved in a phospholipid transport pathway that maintains lipid asymmetry in the outer membrane by retrograde trafficking of phospholipids from the outer membrane to the inner membrane. Responsible for energy coupling to the transport system. From Escherichia coli (strain K12).
   1199..1978    +  CDS            mlaE (sequence withheld): MLAE_ECOLI - Also known as yrbE. Experimental evidence at protein level: Swiss-Prot protein existence level 1. Part of the ABC transporter complex MlaFEDB, which is involved in a phospholipid transport pathway that maintains lipid asymmetry in the outer membrane by retrograde trafficking of phospholipids from the outer membrane to the inner membrane. Probably responsible for the translocation of the substrate across the membrane. From Escherichia coli (strain K12).
   1986..2534    +  CDS            mlaD: MLAD_ECOLI - Also known as yrbD. Experimental evidence at protein level: Swiss-Prot protein existence level 1. Part of the ABC transporter complex MlaFEDB, which is involved in a phospholipid transport pathway that maintains lipid asymmetry in the outer membrane by retrograde trafficking of phospholipids from the outer membrane to the inner membrane (PubMed:19383799, PubMed:27529189). MlaD functions in substrate binding with strong affinity for phospholipids and modulates ATP hydrolytic activity of the complex (PubMed:27529189). From Escherichia coli (strain K12).
   2556..3188    +  CDS            mlaC (sequence withheld): MLAC_ECOLI - Also known as yrbC. Experimental evidence at protein level: Swiss-Prot protein existence level 1. Involved in a phospholipid transport pathway that maintains lipid asymmetry in the outer membrane by retrograde trafficking of phospholipids from the outer membrane to the inner membrane. May transfer phospholipid across the periplasmic space and deliver it to the MlaFEDB complex at the inner membrane. From Escherichia coli (strain K12).
   3191..3481    +  CDS            mlaB: MLAB_ECOLI - Also known as yrbB. Experimental evidence at protein level: Swiss-Prot protein existence level 1. Part of the ABC transporter complex MlaFEDB, which is involved in a phospholipid transport pathway that maintains lipid asymmetry in the outer membrane by retrograde trafficking of phospholipids from the outer membrane to the inner membrane (PubMed:19383799, PubMed:27529189). MlaB plays critical roles in both the assembly and activity of the complex. May act by modulating MlaF structure and stability (PubMed:27529189). From Escherichia coli (strain K12).
   3647..3762    +  ncRNA          5S rRNA: Accession: RF00001 - 5S ribosomal RNA
   3766..3852    +  terminator     rrnB T1 terminator: Escherichia coli rrnB; transcription terminator T1 from the E. coli rrnB gene
   3944..3971    +  terminator     rrnB T2 terminator: transcription terminator T2 from the E. coli rrnB gene
   3990..4081    +  promoter       AmpR promoter: bla
   4082..4942    +  CDS            AmpR: β-lactamase; bla; confers resistance to ampicillin, carbenicillin, and related antibiotics
   4984..5364    +  rep_origin     M13 ori (sequence partly withheld): M13 bacteriophage origin of replication; arrow indicates direction of (+) strand synthesis
   5550..6137    +  rep_origin     ori: high-copy-number ColE1/pMB1/pBR322/pUC origin of replication
   6323..6374    -  misc_feature   bom (fragment): basis of mobility region from pBR322
   6490..6529    -  CDS            rop (fragment): Rop protein, which maintains plasmids at low copy number; rop
   6530..6715    -  CDS            TcR (fragment): tetracycline efflux protein; tet; confers resistance to tetracycline
   6725..6743    +  promoter       tet promoter (fragment): E. coli promoter for tetracycline efflux protein gene
   6833..7711    -  CDS            araC: L-arabinose regulatory protein; araC
>Addgene plasmid #164598 | pBEL2292 | addgene full sequence | sequence record 326630 | Addgene NGS Result
CATTCAGAGAAGAAACCAATTGTCCATATTGCATCAGACATTGCCGTCACTGCGTCTTTTACTGGCTCTT
CTCGCTAACCAAACCGGTAACCCCGCTTATTAAAAGCATTCTGTAACAAAGCGGGACCAAAGCCATGACA
AAAACGCGTAACAAAAGTGTCTATAATCACGGCAGAAAAGTCCACATTGATTATTTGCACGGCGTCACAC
TTTGCTATGCCATAGCATTTTTATCCATAAGATTAGCGGATCCTACCTGACGCTTTTTATCGCAACTCTC
TACTGTTTCTCCATACCCGTTTTTTTGGGCTAGCCGAAGGGTGAATTATGGAGCAGTCTGTGGCGAATTT
AGTCGATATGCGCGATGTCAGTTTTACGCGTGGCAATCGCTGCATCTTCGATAATATTTCCCTGACCGTG
CCGCGAGGGAAGATCACGGCGATCATGGGGCCATCGGGCATCGGTAAAACGACGCTACTCCGTCTGATTG
GCGGGCAAATCGCACCAGATCATGGTGAGATCCTTTTCGATGGTGAGAATATTCCGGCGATGTCTCGTTC
GCGCCTGTATACAGTGCGCAAACGGATGAGCATGTTATTTCAGTCCGGGGCGTTGTTCACTGATATGAAC
GTATTTGACAACGTCGCCTATCCACTGCGCGAACATACCCAACTTCCCGCGCCATTGTTGCATAGTACGG
TGATGATGAAGCTGGAGGCCGTGGGGCTGCGTGGAGCGGCTAAACTAATGCCTTCTGAACTTTCCGGTGG
GATGGCGCGGCGTGCAGCGCTGGCGCGTGCGATTGCGCTGGAGCCGGATCTCATCATGTTTGATGAACCT
TTTGTTGGGCAAGATCCCATCACCATGGGCGTACTGGTGAAGCTGATTTCTGAGCTGAACAGCGCGCTGG
GCGTGACTTGTGTGGTGGTTTCTCACGATGTGCCGGAAGTGTTAAGTATTGCGGATCACGCCTGGATCCT
GGCGGACAAAAAAATTGTCGCTCATGGCAGTGCCCAGGCGTTGCAGGCGAATCCTGATCCGCGCGTACGT
CAGTTTCTGGACGGGATAGCTGACGGGCCTGTTCCGTTCCGCTATCCTGCCGGCGATTATCACGCTGATC
TTTTACCAGGGAGTTAAGCCACTCATGCATCACCACCATCACCATCAGCATCAACACGAAAATCTGTATT
TTCAGGGG
[780 nt withheld, positions 1199-1978]
TGAGTTCATGCAAACGAAAAAAAATGAAATTTGGGTGTTTGCGTTTTTATTAGCAGCACTGCTGGCGGCG
CTGTTTGTTTGCCTGAAGGCGGCGAACGTGACGTCCATACGTACTGAACCGACCTACACGCTTTATGCGA
CGTTCGATAACATTGGCGGCCTGAAAGCGCGCTCTCCGGTCAGTATTGGTGGCGTTGTTGTGGGTCGGGT
GGCGGATATTACGCTGGACCCGAAAACCTATCTGCCGCGCGTAACGCTGGAAATTGAACAACGTTATAAC
CACATTCCAGATACCAGTTCGCTGAGCATTCGTACTTCCGGCCTGCTGGGGGAACAATATCTGGCATTAA
ACGTCGGTTTTGAAGACCCGGAACTGGGGACTGCTATCCTGAAGGATGGCGATACAATTCAGGACACTAA
GTCTGCGATGGTGCTGGAAGATCTCATTGGTCAGTTCCTTTACGGTAGTAAAGGCGATGACAATAAGAAT
AGTGGCGATGCGCCAGCTGCTGCGCCAGGTAATAATGAAACCACTGAACCTGTGGGTACAACGAAATAAT
TTCAGGAGAACCGACGC
[633 nt withheld, positions 2556-3188]
TAATGAGCGAGTCACTGAGCTGGATGCAGACGGGTGACACGCTGGCGTTATCCGGAGAGCTGGATCAGGA
CGTTTTGCTACCGCTTTGGGAAATGCGTGAGGAAGCGGTGAAGGGGATTACCTGCATCGATCTTAGCCGT
GTCTCCCGCGTGGATACGGGGGGACTGGCACTGCTGCTCCATCTTATCGATCTGGCGAAAAAGCAGGGCA
ACAATGTGACGCTTCAGGGGGTAAACGACAAAGTGTATACCCTGGCGAAATTGTATAATTTGCCTGCTGA
TGTTCTGCCTCGTTAAGGTACCAAATTCCAGAAAAGAGACGCTGAAAAGCGTCTTTTTTCGTTTTGGTCC
TGGTCTGAGGAATGGTTGTAAGCTTGGCTGTTTTGGCGGATGAGAGAAGATTTTCAGCCTGATACAGATT
AAATCAGAACGCAGAAGCGGTCTGATAAAACAGAATTTGCCTGGCGGCAGTAGCGCGGTGGTCCCACCTG
ACCCCATGCCGAACTCAGAAGTGAAACGCCGTAGCGCCGATGGTAGTGTGGGGTCTCCCCATGCGAGAGT
AGGGAACTGCCAGGCATCAAATAAAACGAAAGGCTCAGTCGAAAGACTGGGCCTTTCGTTTTATCTGTTG
TTTGTCGGTGAACGCTCTCCTGAGTAGGACAAATCCGCCGGGAGCGGATTTGAACGTTGCGAAGCAACGG
CCCGGAGGGTGGCGGGCAGGACGCCCGCCATAAACTGCCAGGCATCAAATTAAGCAGAAGGCCATCCTGA
CGGATGGCCTTTTTGCGTTTCTACAAACTCTTTTGTTTATTTTTCTAAATACATTCAAATATGTATCCGC
TCATGAGACAATAACCCTGATAAATGCTTCAATAATATTGAAAAAGGAAGAGTATGAGTATTCAACATTT
CCGTGTCGCCCTTATTCCCTTTTTTGCGGCATTTTGCCTTCCTGTTTTTGCTCACCCAGAAACGCTGGTG
AAAGTAAAAGATGCTGAAGATCAGTTGGGTGCACGAGTGGGTTACATCGAACTGGATCTCAACAGCGGTA
AGATCCTTGAGAGTTTTCGCCCCGAAGAACGTTTTCCAATGATGAGCACTTTTAAAGTTCTGCTATGTGG
CGCGGTATTATCCCGTGTTGACGCCGGGCAAGAGCAACTCGGTCGCCGCATACACTATTCTCAGAATGAC
TTGGTTGAGTACTCACCAGTCACAGAAAAGCATCTTACGGATGGCATGACAGTAAGAGAATTATGCAGTG
CTGCCATAACCATGAGTGATAACACTGCGGCCAACTTACTTCTGACAACGATCGGAGGACCGAAGGAGCT
AACCGCTTTTTTGCACAACATGGGGGATCATGTAACTCGCCTTGATCGTTGGGAACCGGAGCTGAATGAA
GCCATACCAAACGACGAGCGTGACACCACGATGCCTGCAGCAATGGCAACAACGTTGCGCAAACTATTAA
CTGGCGAACTACTTACTCTAGCTTCCCGGCAACAATTAATAGACTGGATGGAGGCGGATAAAGTTGCAGG
ACCACTTCTGCGCTCGGCCCTTCCGGCTGGCTGGTTTATTGCTGATAAATCTGGAGCCGGTGAGCGTGGG
TCTCGCGGTATCATTGCAGCACTGGGGCCAGATGGTAAGCCCTCCCGTATCGTAGTTATCTACACGACGG
GGAGTCAGGCAACTATGGATGAACGAAATAGACAGATCGCTGAGATAGGTGCCTCACTGATTAAGCATTG
GTAACTGTCAGACCAAGTTTACTCATATATACTTTAGATTGATT
[125 nt withheld, positions 4983-5107]
C
[141 nt withheld, positions 5109-5249]
CCTTTGACGTTGGAGTCCACGTTCTTT
[37 nt withheld, positions 5277-5313]
ACCCTATCTCGGGCTATTCTTTTGATTTATAAGGGATTTTGCCGATTTCGGCCTATTGGTTAAAAAATGA
GCTGATTTAACAAAAATTTAACGCGAATTTTAACAAAATATTAACGTTTACAATTTAAAAGGATCTAGGT
GAAGATCCTTTTTGATAATCTCATGACCAAAATCCCTTAACGTGAGTTTTCGTTCCACTGAGCGTCAGAC
CCCGTAGAAAAGATCAAAGGATCTTCTTGAGATCCTTTTTTTCTGCGCGTAATCTGCTGCTTGCAAACAA
AAAAACCACCGCTACCAGCGGTGGTTTGTTTGCCGGATCAAGAGCTACCAACTCTTTTTCCGAAGGTAAC
TGGCTCAGCAGAGCGCAGATACCAAATACTGTCCTTCTAGTGTAGCCGTAGTTAGGCCACCACTTCAAGA
ACTCTGTAGCACCGCCTACATACCTCGCTCTGCTAATCCTGTTACCAGTGGCTGCTGCCAGTGGCGATAA
GTCGTGTCTTACCGGGTTGGACTCAAGACGATAGTTACCGGATAAGGCGCAGCGGTCGGGCTGAACGGGG
GGTTCGTGCACACAGCCCAGCTTGGAGCGAACGACCTACACCGAACTGAGATACCTACAGCGTGAGCTAT
GAGAAAGCGCCACGCTTCCCGAAGGGAGAAAGGCGGACAGGTATCCGGTAAGCGGCAGGGTCGGAACAGG
AGAGCGCACGAGGGAGCTTCCAGGGGGAAACGCCTGGTATCTTTATAGTCCTGTCGGGTTTCGCCACCTC
TGACTTGAGCGTCGATTTTTGTGATGCTCGTCAGGGGGGCGGAGCCTATGGAAAAACGCCAGCAACGCGG
CCTTTTTACGGTTCCTGGCCTTTTGCTGGCCTTTTGCTCACATGTTCTTTCCTGCGTTATCCCCTGATTC
TGTGGATAACCGTATTACCGCCTTTGAGTGAGCTGATACCGCTCGCCGCAGCCGAACGACCGAGCGCAGC
GAGTCAGTGAGCGAGGAAGCGGAAGAGCGCCTGATGCGGTATTTTCTCCTTACGCATCTGTGCGGTATTT
CACACCGCATAGGGTCATGGCTGCGCCCCGACACCCGCCAACACCCGCTGACGCGCCCTGACGGGCTTGT
CTGCTCCCGGCATCCGCTTACAGACAAGCTGTGACCGTCTCCGGGAGCTGCATGTGTCAGAGGTTTTCAC
CGTCATCACCGAAACGCGCGAGGCAGAAGGAGATGGCGCCCAACAGTCCCCCGGCCACGGGGCCTGCCAC
CATACCCACGCCGAAACAAGCGCTCATGAGCCCGAAGTGGCGAGCCCGATCTTCCCCATCGGTGATGTCG
GCGATATAGGCGCCAGCAACCGCACCTGTGGCGCCGGTGATGCCGGCCACGATGCGTCCGGCGTAGAGGA
TCTGCTCATGTTTGACAGCTTATCATCGATGCATAATGTGCCTGTCAAATGGACGAAGCAGGGATTCTGC
AAACCCTATGCTACTCCGTCAAGCCGTCAATTGTCTGATTCGTTACCAATTATGACAACTTGACGGCTAC
ATCATTCACTTTTTCTTCACAACCGGCACGGAACTCGCTCGGGCTGGCCCCGGTGCATTTTTTAAATACC
CGCGAGAAATAGAGTTGATCGTCAAAACCAACATTGCGACCGACGGTGGCGATAGGCATCCGGGTGGTGC
TCAAAAGCAGCTTCGCCTGGCTGATACGTTGGTCCTCGCGCCAGCTTAAGACGCTAATCCCTAACTGCTG
GCGGAAAAGATGTGACAGACGCGACGGCGACAAGCAAACATGCTGTGCGACGCTGGCGATATCAAAATTG
CTGTCTGCCAGGTGATCGCTGATGTACTGACAAGCCTCGCGTACCCGATTATCCATCGGTGGATGGAGCG
ACTCGTTAATCGCTTCCATGCGCCGCAGTAACAATTGCTCAAGCAGATTTATCGCCAGCAGCTCCGAATA
GCGCCCTTCCCCTTGCCCGGCGTTAATGATTTGCCCAAACAGGTCGCTGAAATGCGGCTGGTGCGCTTCA
TCCGGGCGAAAGAACCCCGTATTGGCAAATATTGACGGCCAGTTAAGCCATTCATGCCAGTAGGCGCGCG
GACGAAAGTAAACCCACTGGTGATACCATTCGCGAGCCTCCGGATGACGACCGTAGTGATGAATCTCTCC
TGGCGGGAACAGCAAAATATCACCCGGTCGGCAAACAAATTCTCGTCCCTGATTTTTCACCACCCCCTGA
CCGCGAATGGTGAGATTGAGAATATAACCTTTCATTCCCAGCGGTCGGTCGATAAAAAAATCGAGATAAC
CGTTGGCCTCAATCGGCGTTAAACCCGCCACCAGATGGGCATTAAACGAGTATCCCGGCAGCAGGGGATC
ATTTTGCGCTTCAGCCATACTTTTCATACTCCCGC
